Addgene plasmid #105261: YIplac211-iGFP-TLG1
Purpose: Plasmid for pop-in/pop-out replacement of Tlg1 with iGFP-Tlg1.
Depositing lab: Benjamin Glick. Depositing organization: University of Chicago. Publication: Budding Yeast Has a Minimal Endomembrane System. Day KJ, Casler JC, Glick BS. Dev Cell. 2018 Jan 8;44(1):56-72.e4. doi: 10.1016/j.devcel.2017.12.014. Epub 2018 Jan 8. PubMed 29316441.
Backbone
  Vector backbone: YIplac211
  Backbone size w/o insert (bp): 3797
  Total vector size (bp): 5978
  Vector type: Yeast Expression
  Selectable markers: URA3
Growth in bacteria
  Bacterial resistance: Ampicillin, 100 μg/mL
  Growth temperature: 37°C
  Growth strain: DH5alpha
  Copy number: Unknown
Gene/Insert
  Gene/Insert name: Tlg1
  Species: S. cerevisiae (budding yeast)
  Entrez Gene: TLG1 (a.k.a. YDR468C)
  Tag / fusion protein: iGFP (N terminal on insert)
  Cloning method: Restriction Enzyme; 5′ cloning site SphI (not destroyed); 3′ cloning site EcoRI (not destroyed)
  Sequencing primers: 5′ M13 REVERSE; 3′ M13 FORWARD
Terms and licenses: Academic/Nonprofit Terms; Industry Terms: Not Available to Industry
Depositor comments: Addgene's quality control identified G264D in URA3. The depositing lab states that this mutation should not affect selection.
How to cite: YIplac211-iGFP-TLG1 was a gift from Benjamin Glick (Addgene plasmid # 105261 ; http://n2t.net/addgene:105261 ; RRID:Addgene_105261)
