[The description below was written by a language model from this plasmid's Addgene catalogue record and pLannotate feature annotations shown in this document.]
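Description:
YIplac211-iGFP-TLG1 is a yeast integrating plasmid built on the YIplac211 backbone, about 6 kb in total, designed to replace the chromosomal TLG1 gene of Saccharomyces cerevisiae with a GFP-tagged version. In E. coli it is maintained through a high-copy ColE1/pUC-type origin and selected with ampicillin via the β-lactamase gene. No yeast replication origin or centromere is annotated, consistent with an integrative vector that must recombine into the genome to persist. The yeast marker is URA3 under its own promoter, which allows selection on medium lacking uracil and counterselection with 5-fluoroorotic acid. Repository sequencing found a G264D substitution in URA3, which the depositing lab states should not affect selection.

The insert, cloned between SphI and EcoRI in the lacZα polylinker, is a segment of the TLG1 genomic locus. It carries a GFP coding sequence (annotated as the S65T type, called iGFP in the record) placed upstream of the TLG1 open reading frame as an N-terminal tag. TLG1 encodes a Qc-SNARE involved in endosome-to-late-Golgi traffic. Flanking fragments of neighbouring genes (SDC1 upstream; YDR467C and PKH3 downstream) show that native surrounding sequence is included. No heterologous promoter is annotated, so expression presumably relies on the native TLG1 upstream region. These homologous flanks support the pop-in/pop-out strategy. Integration at the locus with URA3 selection duplicates the region. Recombination between the repeats, selected on 5-FOA, then removes the vector and can leave only the tagged allele. The result is a marker-free fusion suited to live-cell fluorescence imaging of endomembrane compartments. The depositor and repository sequences differ by a few nucleotides but share the same annotated architecture.
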