Features (pLannotate 1.2.2; 16 found; start..end, strand, type, name):
      1..93      +  CDS            lacI (fragment): lac repressor; lacI; The lac repressor binds to the lac operator to inhibit transcription in E. coli. This inhibition can be relieved by adding lactose or isopropyl-β-D-thiogalactopyranoside (IPTG).
    106..127     +  protein_bind   CAP binding site: CAP binding activates transcription in the presence of cAMP. E. coli catabolite activator protein
    142..172     +  promoter       lac promoter: promoter for the E. coli lac operon
    180..196     +  protein_bind   lac operator: The lac repressor binds to the lac operator to inhibit transcription in E. coli. This inhibition can be relieved by adding lactose or isopropyl-β-D-thiogalactopyranoside (IPTG). lac repressor encoded by lacI
    245..349     -  CDS            SDC1 (fragment): SDC1_YEAST - Also known as CPS25, SAF19. Experimental evidence at protein level: Swiss-Prot protein existence level 1. The COMPASS (Set1C) complex specifically mono-, di- and trimethylates histone H3 to form H3K4me1/2/3, which subsequently activates gene expression by regulating transcription elongation and plays a role in telomere length maintenance. From Saccharomyces cerevisiae (strain ATCC 204508 / S288c) (Baker's yeast).
    670..1365    +  CDS            GFP (S65T): GFP (S65T) is a basic (constitutively fluorescent) green fluorescent protein published in 1995, derived from Aequorea victoria.
   1417..2082    +  CDS            TLG1: TLG1_YEAST - Experimental evidence at protein level: Swiss-Prot protein existence level 1. SNARE protein (of Qc type) involved in membrane fusion probably in retrograde traffic of cytosolic double-membrane vesicles derived from both, early and possibly late endosomes/PVC (prevacuolar compartment) back to the trans-Golgi network (TGN or late Golgi). It has been reported to function both as a (target membrane) t-SNARE and as a (vesicle) v-SNARE. Upon vesicle tethering to the target membrane, which requires additional proteins, a SNARE-pin is formed. This is a very stable 4 parallel alpha-helical
   2202..2474    +  CDS            YD467_YEAST (fragment): Protein uncertain: Swiss-Prot protein existence level 5. From Saccharomyces cerevisiae (strain ATCC 204508 / S288c) (Baker's yeast).
   2467..2624    +  CDS            lacZα (fragment): LacZα fragment of β-galactosidase; lacZ fragment
   2630..2729    -  misc_feature   bom (fragment): basis of mobility region from pBR322
   2831..2866    -  CDS            rop (fragment): Rop protein, which maintains plasmids at low copy number; rop
   2955..3758    -  CDS            URA3: orotidine-5'-phosphate decarboxylase, required for uracil biosynthesis; S. cerevisiae URA3; yeast auxotrophic marker, counterselectable with 5-fluoroorotic acid (5-FOA)
   3759..3974    -  promoter       URA3 promoter: S. cerevisiae URA3
   4072..4176    +  promoter       AmpR promoter: bla
   4177..5037    +  CDS            AmpR: β-lactamase; bla; confers resistance to ampicillin, carbenicillin, and related antibiotics
   5208..5796    +  rep_origin     ori: high-copy-number ColE1/pMB1/pBR322/pUC origin of replication
>Addgene plasmid #105261 | YIplac211-iGFP-TLG1 | depositor full sequence | sequence record 199929 | YIplac211-iGFP-TLG1 sequence 5978 bps
GCGCCCAATACGCAAACCGCCTCTCCCCGCGCGTTGGCCGATTCATTAATGCAGCTGGCACGACAGGTTT
CCCGACTGGAAAGCGGGCAGTGAGCGCAACGCAATTAATGTGAGTTAGCTCACTCATTAGGCACCCCAGG
CTTTACACTTTATGCTTCCGGCTCGTATGTTGTGTGGAATTGTGAGCGGATAACAATTTCACACAGGAAA
CAGCTATGACCATGATTACGCCAAGCTTGCATGCTTCGCGTTGAATTTGCTCCATTGGAATATCAGCATT
ACTTGAAGTATCCTCTACCATAGGAACCGTAACTTCATTATGTTGGGGACTATTCTCACTTTCATTCATT
GTATAGGTTTCCCTAATTCTCTTAAGAGAACCTGCTTATGAAGGCTTTTTTTTGTTTGGATCACCATCTG
TTTTTCTTTTTTTATCGAGTTTTTAATTATCCACGAGATATTCGAACCTACGACATAAAGTAGTAAATAT
CAGAAGATAGGACAATTCGAAGCACACAACACAGAACATATACTAAAATTATATTTGCTGTCTTTCTGAC
AAGGTTTGTGAACATTTTAATTTCTACGTTTTCCCTGTAACTGAAGTAAACGTGAAAGACGTTTAACTGT
AAAATTGTATTGCTAAGATCCTTTCTTTAACAAATGAACATGGATAGCACTGAGAGCCTTTTCACTGGAG
TTGTCCCAATTCTTGTTGAATTAGATGGTGATGTTAATGGGCACAAATTTTCTGTCAGTGGAGAGGGTGA
AGGTGATGCAACATACGGAAAACTTACCCTTAAATTTATTTGCACTACTGGAAAACTACCTGTTCCTTGG
CCAACACTTGTCACTACTTTCACTTATGGTGTTCAGTGCTTTTCAAGATACCCGGATCATATGAAACGGC
ATGACTTTTTCAAGAGTGCCATGCCCGAAGGTTATGTACAGGAAAGAACTATATTTTTCAAAGATGACGG
GAACTACAAGACACGTGCTGAAGTCAAGTTTGAAGGTGATACCCTTGTTAATAGAATCGAGTTAAAAGGT
ATTGATTTTAAAGAAGATGGAAACATTCTTGGGCACAAATTGGAATACAACTATAACTCACACAATGTAT
ACATCATGGCAGACAAACAAAAGAATGGAATCAAAGCTAACTTCAAAATTAGACACAACATTGAAGATGG
AAGCGTTCAACTAGCAGACCATTATCAACAAAATACTCCAATTGGCGATGGCCCTGTCCTTTTACCAGAC
AACCATTACCTGTCCACACAATCTGCCCTTTCGAAAGATCCCAACGAAAAGAGAGACCACATGGTCCTTA
AAGAGTTTGTAACAGCTGCTGGGATTACACATGGCAGCTCCGGCTCCAGCGGGTCCGGAAGTGGTAGCTC
AGGGTCTAGTGGATCCAACAGTGAAGATCCGTTTCAACAAGTTGTTAAGGACACCAAGGAGCAATTGAAC
CGCATAAACAATTACATAACTCGTCACAATACTGCTGGTGATGACGATCAAGAGGAGGAAATACAAGATA
TTTTAAAGGATGTTGAGGAAACAATAGTTGATTTGGACAGAAGCATAATCGTAATGAAAAGGGATGAAAA
CGAAGACGTGAGTGGTAGGGAAGCACAAGTTAAAAATATAAAACAGCAACTTGATGCTCTGAAGTTGCGT
TTTGATCGAAGAATACAGGAATCTACTCAAACAACTATTCCTCTAGAAGAGACGGTGGAAAATTCAACAC
TTAACACCAGCATGGCTGAGAACAATGATGGTGGTATGTCCAATCCGTTTCAGGAACAAATGTTAAGAGA
ACAAGATGTTCATTTAGATGGTATTCACAAGACAATGCAAAATTTGCATATTCAAGCTCAAACAATGGGG
GATGAATTAGAGAACCAGGGACAATTGTTGGATAATATGGACGAGGGTATGGACGGTGTTGTAAATAAGC
TGGCTAGAGGTCGTAGGCAATTGGAATGGGTCTACGAAAAAAATAAAGAAAAATACGACGATTGTTGTAT
AGGACTTCTTATTGTCGTCTTGATAGTTTTATTAGTTTTGGCATTCATTGCTTGAAAAATACAATGCACT
AATGCCGAAGAGCTTCAATCGAAGATATACTGGGCATATATAAAATACATGCATTCTGAATACATAAGTG
ATACGGATATTAATGCTACAAGGGTTTGGATATGATTTATATGTTGGTTTTTCTGGATCGTCAACAACTC
GTGCATATTTTTTTGTTTCGAAGTAGAGGAACCACAAATATTATTAAAGCGTGTTATTTTTTTTTCTTAC
TCTTCTGTAAACTTCTAAATGCTGCTGAGGCACCCCTACTAGCAATTTCCCTATCAAAGTTTGTTTGGCT
GTTATTAAGGGTATGTAAGACCTCGTATCTGCTGCTACTGATCACCATGTTAGAAGGAGCAGAATACTTT
TCTCTCGTAGTTGGGAATTCACTGGCCGTCGTTTTACAACGTCGTGACTGGGAAAACCCTGGCGTTACCC
AACTTAATCGCCTTGCAGCACATCCCCCTTTCGCCAGCTGGCGTAATAGCGAAGAGGCCCGCACCGATCG
CCCTTCCCAACAGTTGCGCAGCCTGAATGGCGAATGGCGCCTGATGCGGTATTTTCTCCTTACGCATCTG
TGCGGTATTTCACACCGCATATGGTGCACTCTCAGTACAATCTGCTCTGATGCCGCATAGTTAAGCCAGC
CCCGACACCCGCCAACACCCGCTGACGCGCCCTGACGGGCTTGTCTGCTCCCGGCATCCGCTTACAGACA
AGCTGTGACCGTCTCCGGGAGCTGCATGTGTCAGAGGTTTTCACCGTCATCACCGAAACGCGCGAGACGA
AAGGGCGGGTAATAACTGATATAATTAAATTGAAGCTCTAATTTGTGAGTTTAGTATACATGCATTTACT
TATAATACAGTTTTTTAGTTTTGCTGGCCGCATCTTCTCAAATATGCTTCCCAGCCTGCTTTTCTGTAAC
GTTCACCCTCTACCTTAGCATCCCTTCCCTTTGCAAATAGTCCTCTTCCAACAATAATAATGTCAGATCC
TGTAGAGACCACATCATCCACGGTTCTATACTGTTGACCCAATGCGTCTCCCTTGTCATCTAAACCCACA
CCGGGTGTCATAATCAACCAATCGTAACCTTCATCTCTTCCACCCATGTCTCTTTGAGCAATAAAGCCGA
TAACAAAATCTTTGTCGCTCTTCGCAATGTCAACAGTACCCTTAGTATATTCTCCAGTAGATAGGGAGCC
CTTGCATGACAATTCTGCTAACATCAAAAGGCCTCTAGGTTCCTTTGTTACTTCTTCTGCCGCCTGCTTC
AAACCGCTAACAATACCTGGGCCCACCACACCGTGTGCATTCGTAATGTCTGCCCATTCTGCTATTCTGT
ATACACCCGCAGAGTACTGCAATTTGACTGTATTACCAATGTCAGCAAATTTTCTGTCTTCGAAGAGTAA
AAAATTGTACTTGGCGGATAATGCCTTTAGCGGCTTAACTGTGCCCTCCATTGAAAAATCAGTCAAGATA
TCCACATGTGTTTTTAGTAAACAAATTTTGGGACCTAATGCTTCAACTAACTCCAGTAATTCCTTGGTGG
TACGAACATCCAATGAAGCACACAAGTTTGTTTGCTTTTCGTGCATGATATTAAATAGCTTGGCAGCAAC
AGGACTAGGATGAGTAGCAGCACGTTCCTTATATGTAGCTTTCGACATGATTTATCTTCGTTTCCTGCAT
GTTTTTGTTCTGTGCAGTTGGGTTAAGAATACTGGGCAATTTCATGTTTCTTCAACACTACATATGCGTA
TATATACCAATCTAAGTCTGTGCTCCTTCCTTCGTTCTTCCTTCTGTTCGGAGATTACCGAATCAAAAAA
ATTTCAAAGAAACCGAAATCAAAAAAAAGAATAAAAAAAAAATGATGAATTGAATTGAAAAGCTGGCCTC
GTGATACGCCTATTTTTATAGGTTAATGTCATGATAATAATGGTTTCTTAGACGTCAGGTGGCACTTTTC
GGGGAAATGTGCGCGGAACCCCTATTTGTTTATTTTTCTAAATACATTCAAATATGTATCCGCTCATGAG
ACAATAACCCTGATAAATGCTTCAATAATATTGAAAAAGGAAGAGTATGAGTATTCAACATTTCCGTGTC
GCCCTTATTCCCTTTTTTGCGGCATTTTGCCTTCCTGTTTTTGCTCACCCAGAAACGCTGGTGAAAGTAA
AAGATGCTGAAGATCAGTTGGGTGCACGAGTGGGTTACATCGAACTGGATCTCAACAGCGGTAAGATCCT
TGAGAGTTTTCGCCCCGAAGAACGTTTTCCAATGATGAGCACTTTTAAAGTTCTGCTATGTGGCGCGGTA
TTATCCCGTATTGACGCCGGGCAAGAGCAACTCGGTCGCCGCATACACTATTCTCAGAATGACTTGGTTG
AGTACTCACCAGTCACAGAAAAGCATCTTACGGATGGCATGACAGTAAGAGAATTATGCAGTGCTGCCAT
AACCATGAGTGATAACACTGCGGCCAACTTACTTCTGACAACGATCGGAGGACCGAAGGAGCTAACCGCT
TTTTTGCACAACATGGGGGATCATGTAACTCGCCTTGATCGTTGGGAACCGGAGCTGAATGAAGCCATAC
CAAACGACGAGCGTGACACCACGATGCCTGTAGCAATGGCAACAACGTTGCGCAAACTATTAACTGGCGA
ACTACTTACTCTAGCTTCCCGGCAACAATTAATAGACTGGATGGAGGCGGATAAAGTTGCAGGACCACTT
CTGCGCTCGGCCCTTCCGGCTGGCTGGTTTATTGCTGATAAATCTGGAGCCGGTGAGCGTGGGTCTCGCG
GTATCATTGCAGCACTGGGGCCAGATGGTAAGCCCTCCCGTATCGTAGTTATCTACACGACGGGGAGTCA
GGCAACTATGGATGAACGAAATAGACAGATCGCTGAGATAGGTGCCTCACTGATTAAGCATTGGTAACTG
TCAGACCAAGTTTACTCATATATACTTTAGATTGATTTAAAACTTCATTTTTAATTTAAAAGGATCTAGG
TGAAGATCCTTTTTGATAATCTCATGACCAAAATCCCTTAACGTGAGTTTTCGTTCCACTGAGCGTCAGA
CCCCGTAGAAAAGATCAAAGGATCTTCTTGAGATCCTTTTTTTCTGCGCGTAATCTGCTGCTTGCAAACA
AAAAAACCACCGCTACCAGCGGTGGTTTGTTTGCCGGATCAAGAGCTACCAACTCTTTTTCCGAAGGTAA
CTGGCTTCAGCAGAGCGCAGATACCAAATACTGTTCTTCTAGTGTAGCCGTAGTTAGGCCACCACTTCAA
GAACTCTGTAGCACCGCCTACATACCTCGCTCTGCTAATCCTGTTACCAGTGGCTGCTGCCAGTGGCGAT
AAGTCGTGTCTTACCGGGTTGGACTCAAGACGATAGTTACCGGATAAGGCGCAGCGGTCGGGCTGAACGG
GGGGTTCGTGCACACAGCCCAGCTTGGAGCGAACGACCTACACCGAACTGAGATACCTACAGCGTGAGCT
ATGAGAAAGCGCCACGCTTCCCGAAGGGAGAAAGGCGGACAGGTATCCGGTAAGCGGCAGGGTCGGAACA
GGAGAGCGCACGAGGGAGCTTCCAGGGGGAAACGCCTGGTATCTTTATAGTCCTGTCGGGTTTCGCCACC
TCTGACTTGAGCGTCGATTTTTGTGATGCTCGTCAGGGGGGCGGAGCCTATGGAAAAACGCCAGCAACGC
GGCCTTTTTACGGTTCCTGGCCTTTTGCTGGCCTTTTGCTCACATGTTCTTTCCTGCGTTATCCCCTGAT
TCTGTGGATAACCGTATTACCGCCTTTGAGTGAGCTGATACCGCTCGCCGCAGCCGAACGACCGAGCGCA
GCGAGTCAGTGAGCGAGGAAGCGGAAGA
