Features (pLannotate 1.2.2; 17 found; start..end, strand, type, name):
      1..93      +  CDS            lacI (fragment): lac repressor; lacI; The lac repressor binds to the lac operator to inhibit transcription in E. coli. This inhibition can be relieved by adding lactose or isopropyl-β-D-thiogalactopyranoside (IPTG).
    106..127     +  protein_bind   CAP binding site: CAP binding activates transcription in the presence of cAMP. E. coli catabolite activator protein
    142..172     +  promoter       lac promoter: promoter for the E. coli lac operon
    180..196     +  protein_bind   lac operator: The lac repressor binds to the lac operator to inhibit transcription in E. coli. This inhibition can be relieved by adding lactose or isopropyl-β-D-thiogalactopyranoside (IPTG). lac repressor encoded by lacI
    245..349     -  CDS            SDC1 (fragment): SDC1_YEAST - Also known as CPS25, SAF19. Experimental evidence at protein level: Swiss-Prot protein existence level 1. The COMPASS (Set1C) complex specifically mono-, di- and trimethylates histone H3 to form H3K4me1/2/3, which subsequently activates gene expression by regulating transcription elongation and plays a role in telomere length maintenance. From Saccharomyces cerevisiae (strain ATCC 204508 / S288c) (Baker's yeast).
    670..1365    +  CDS            GFP (S65T): GFP (S65T) is a basic (constitutively fluorescent) green fluorescent protein published in 1995, derived from Aequorea victoria.
   1417..2082    +  CDS            TLG1: TLG1_YEAST - Experimental evidence at protein level: Swiss-Prot protein existence level 1. SNARE protein (of Qc type) involved in membrane fusion probably in retrograde traffic of cytosolic double-membrane vesicles derived from both, early and possibly late endosomes/PVC (prevacuolar compartment) back to the trans-Golgi network (TGN or late Golgi). It has been reported to function both as a (target membrane) t-SNARE and as a (vesicle) v-SNARE. Upon vesicle tethering to the target membrane, which requires additional proteins, a SNARE-pin is formed. This is a very stable 4 parallel alpha-helical
   2202..2309    +  CDS            YD467_YEAST (fragment): Protein uncertain: Swiss-Prot protein existence level 5. From Saccharomyces cerevisiae (strain ATCC 204508 / S288c) (Baker's yeast).
   2298..2471    -  CDS            PKH3 (fragment): PKH3_YEAST - Experimental evidence at protein level: Swiss-Prot protein existence level 1. Serine/threonine-protein kinase which may phosphorylate the same targets substrates as PKH1 and PKH2, 2 upstream activators of PKC1. From Saccharomyces cerevisiae (strain ATCC 204508 / S288c) (Baker's yeast).
   2468..2625    +  CDS            lacZα (fragment): LacZα fragment of β-galactosidase; lacZ fragment
   2631..2730    -  misc_feature   bom (fragment): basis of mobility region from pBR322
   2832..2867    -  CDS            rop (fragment): Rop protein, which maintains plasmids at low copy number; rop
   2956..3759    -  CDS            URA3: orotidine-5'-phosphate decarboxylase, required for uracil biosynthesis; S. cerevisiae URA3; yeast auxotrophic marker, counterselectable with 5-fluoroorotic acid (5-FOA)
   3760..3975    -  promoter       URA3 promoter: S. cerevisiae URA3
   4068..4172    +  promoter       AmpR promoter: bla
   4173..5033    +  CDS            AmpR: β-lactamase; bla; confers resistance to ampicillin, carbenicillin, and related antibiotics
   5204..5792    +  rep_origin     ori: high-copy-number ColE1/pMB1/pBR322/pUC origin of replication
>Addgene plasmid #105261 | YIplac211-iGFP-TLG1 | addgene full sequence | sequence record 202379 | Addgene NGS Result
GCGCCCAATACGCAAACCGCCTCTCCCCGCGCGTTGGCCGATTCATTAATGCAGCTGGCACGACAGGTTT
CCCGACTGGAAAGCGGGCAGTGAGCGCAACGCAATTAATGTGAGTTAGCTCACTCATTAGGCACCCCAGG
CTTTACACTTTATGCTTCCGGCTCGTATGTTGTGTGGAATTGTGAGCGGATAACAATTTCACACAGGAAA
CAGCTATGACCATGATTACGCCAAGCTTGCATGCTTCGCGTTGAATTTGCTCCATTGGAATATCAGCATT
ACTTGAAGTATCCTCTACCATAGGAACCGTAACTTCATTATGTTGGGGACTATTCTCACTTTCATTCATT
GTATAGGTTTCCCTAATTCTCTTAAGAGAACCTGCTTATGAAGGCTTTTTTTTGTTTGGATCACCATCTG
TTTTTCTTTTTTTATCGAGTTTTTAATTATCCACGAGATATTCGAACCTACGACATAAAGTAGTAAATAT
CAGAAGATAGGACAATTCGAAGCACACAACACAGAACATATACTAAAATTATATTTGCTGTCTTTCTGAC
AAGGTTTGTGAACATTTTAATTTCTACGTTTTCCCTGTAACTGAAGTAAACGTGAAAGACGTTTAACTGT
AAAATTGTATTGCTAAGATCCTTTCTTTAACAAATGAACATGGATAGCACTGAGAGCCTTTTCACTGGAG
TTGTCCCAATTCTTGTTGAATTAGATGGTGATGTTAATGGGCACAAATTTTCTGTCAGTGGAGAGGGTGA
AGGTGATGCAACATACGGAAAACTTACCCTTAAATTTATTTGCACTACTGGAAAACTACCTGTTCCTTGG
CCAACACTTGTCACTACTTTCACTTATGGTGTTCAGTGCTTTTCAAGATACCCGGATCATATGAAACGGC
ATGACTTTTTCAAGAGTGCCATGCCCGAAGGTTATGTACAGGAAAGAACTATATTTTTCAAAGATGACGG
GAACTACAAGACACGTGCTGAAGTCAAGTTTGAAGGTGATACCCTTGTTAATAGAATCGAGTTAAAAGGT
ATTGATTTTAAAGAAGATGGAAACATTCTTGGGCACAAATTGGAATACAACTATAACTCACACAATGTAT
ACATCATGGCAGACAAACAAAAGAATGGAATCAAAGCTAACTTCAAAATTAGACACAACATTGAAGATGG
AAGCGTTCAACTAGCAGACCATTATCAACAAAATACTCCAATTGGCGATGGCCCTGTCCTTTTACCAGAC
AACCATTACCTGTCCACACAATCTGCCCTTTCGAAAGATCCCAACGAAAAGAGAGACCACATGGTCCTTA
AAGAGTTTGTAACAGCTGCTGGGATTACACATGGCAGCTCCGGCTCCAGCGGGTCCGGAAGTGGTAGCTC
AGGGTCTAGTGGATCCAACAGTGAAGATCCGTTTCAACAAGTTGTTAAGGACACCAAGGAGCAATTGAAC
CGCATAAACAATTACATAACTCGTCACAATACTGCTGGTGATGACGATCAAGAGGAGGAAATACAAGATA
TTTTAAAGGATGTTGAGGAAACAATAGTTGATTTGGACAGAAGCATAATCGTAATGAAAAGGGATGAAAA
CGAAGACGTGAGTGGTAGGGAAGCACAAGTTAAAAATATAAAACAGCAACTTGATGCTCTGAAGTTGCGT
TTTGATCGAAGAATACAGGAATCTACTCAAACAACTATTCCTCTAGAAGAGACGGTGGAAAATTCAACAC
TTAACACCAGCATGGCTGAGAACAATGATGGTGGTATGTCCAATCCGTTTCAGGAACAAATGTTAAGAGA
ACAAGATGTTCATTTAGATGGTATTCACAAGACAATGCAAAATTTGCATATTCAAGCTCAAACAATGGGG
GATGAATTAGAGAACCAGGGACAATTGTTGGATAATATGGACGAGGGTATGGACGGTGTTGTAAATAAGC
TGGCTAGAGGTCGTAGGCAATTGGAATGGGTCTACGAAAAAAATAAAGAAAAATACGACGATTGTTGTAT
AGGACTTCTTATTGTCGTCTTGATAGTTTTATTAGTTTTGGCATTCATTGCTTGAAAAATACAATGCACT
AATGCCGAAGAGCTTCAATCGAAGATATACTGGGCATATATAAAATACATGCATTCTGAATACATAAGTG
ATACGGATATTAATGCTACAAGGGTTTGGATATGATTTATATGTTGGTTTTTCTGGATCGTCAACAACTC
GTGCATATTTTTTTGTTTCGAAGTAGAGGAACCGCAAATATTATTAAAGCGTGTTATTTTTTTTTTCTTA
CTCTTCTGTAAACTTCTAAATGCTGCTGAGGCACCCCTACTAGCAATTTCCCTATCAAAGTTTGTTTGGC
TGTTATTAAGGGTATGTAAGACCTCGTATCTGCTGCTACTGATCACCATGTTAGAAGGAGCAGAATACTT
TTCTCTCGTAGTTGGGAATTCACTGGCCGTCGTTTTACAACGTCGTGACTGGGAAAACCCTGGCGTTACC
CAACTTAATCGCCTTGCAGCACATCCCCCTTTCGCCAGCTGGCGTAATAGCGAAGAGGCCCGCACCGATC
GCCCTTCCCAACAGTTGCGCAGCCTGAATGGCGAATGGCGCCTGATGCGGTATTTTCTCCTTACGCATCT
GTGCGGTATTTCACACCGCATATGGTGCACTCTCAGTACAATCTGCTCTGATGCCGCATAGTTAAGCCAG
CCCCGACACCCGCCAACACCCGCTGACGCGCCCTGACGGGCTTGTCTGCTCCCGGCATCCGCTTACAGAC
AAGCTGTGACCGTCTCCGGGAGCTGCATGTGTCAGAGGTTTTCACCGTCATCACCGAAACGCGCGAGACG
AAAGGGCGGGTAATAACTGATATAATTAAATTGAAGCTCTAATTTGTGAGTTTAGTATACATGCATTTAC
TTATAATACAGTTTTTTAGTTTTGCTGGTCGCATCTTCTCAAATATGCTTCCCAGCCTGCTTTTCTGTAA
CGTTCACCCTCTACCTTAGCATCCCTTCCCTTTGCAAATAGTCCTCTTCCAACAATAATAATGTCAGATC
CTGTAGAGACCACATCATCCACGGTTCTATACTGTTGACCCAATGCGTCTCCCTTGTCATCTAAACCCAC
ACCGGGTGTCATAATCAACCAATCGTAACCTTCATCTCTTCCACCCATGTCTCTTTGAGCAATAAAGCCG
ATAACAAAATCTTTGTCGCTCTTCGCAATGTCAACAGTACCCTTAGTATATTCTCCAGTAGATAGGGAGC
CCTTGCATGACAATTCTGCTAACATCAAAAGGCCTCTAGGTTCCTTTGTTACTTCTTCTGCCGCCTGCTT
CAAACCGCTAACAATACCTGGGCCCACCACACCGTGTGCATTCGTAATGTCTGCCCATTCTGCTATTCTG
TATACACCCGCAGAGTACTGCAATTTGACTGTATTACCAATGTCAGCAAATTTTCTGTCTTCGAAGAGTA
AAAAATTGTACTTGGCGGATAATGCCTTTAGCGGCTTAACTGTGCCCTCCATCGAAAAATCAGTCAAGAT
ATCCACATGTGTTTTTAGTAAACAAATTTTGGGACCTAATGCTTCAACTAACTCCAGTAATTCCTTGGTG
GTACGAACATCCAATGAAGCACACAAGTTTGTTTGCTTTTCGTGCATGATATTAAATAGCTTGGCAGCAA
CAGGACTAGGATGAGTAGCAGCACGTTCCTTATATGTAGCTTTCGACATGATTTATCTTCGTTTCCTGCA
TGTTTTTGTTCTGTGCAGTTGGGTTAAGAATACTGGGCAATTTCATGTTTCTTCAACACTACATATGCGT
ATATATACCAATCTAAGTCTGTGCTCCTTCCTTCGTTCTTCCTTCTGTTCGGAGATTACCGAATCAAAAA
AATTTCAAGGAAACCGAAATCAAAAAAAAGAATAAAAAAAAAATGATGAATTGAAAAGCTGGCCTCGTGA
TACGCCTATTTTTATAGGTTAATGTCATGATAATAATGGTTTCTTAGACGTCAGGTGGCACTTTTCGGGG
AAATGTGCGCGGAACCCCTATTTGTTTATTTTTCTAAATACATTCAAATATGTATCCGCTCATGAGACAA
TAACCCTGATAAATGCTTCAATAATATTGAAAAAGGAAGAGTATGAGTATTCAACATTTCCGTGTCGCCC
TTATTCCCTTTTTTGCGGCATTTTGCCTTCCTGTTTTTGCTCACCCAGAAACGCTGGTGAAAGTAAAAGA
TGCTGAAGATCAGTTGGGTGCACGAGTGGGTTACATCGAACTGGATCTCAACAGCGGTAAGATCCTTGAG
AGTTTTCGCCCCGAAGAACGTTTTCCAATGATGAGCACTTTTAAAGTTCTGCTATGTGGCGCGGTATTAT
CCCGTATTGACGCCGGGCAAGAGCAACTCGGTCGCCGCATACACTATTCTCAGAATGACTTGGTTGAGTA
CTCACCAGTCACAGAAAAGCATCTTACGGATGGCATGACAGTAAGAGAATTATGCAGTGCTGCCATAACC
ATGAGTGATAACACTGCGGCCAACTTACTTCTGACAACGATCGGAGGACCGAAGGAGCTAACCGCTTTTT
TGCACAACATGGGGGATCATGTAACTCGCCTTGATCGTTGGGAACCGGAGCTGAATGAAGCCATACCAAA
CGACGAGCGTGACACCACGATGCCTGTAGCAATGGCAACAACGTTGCGCAAACTATTAACTGGCGAACTA
CTTACTCTAGCTTCCCGGCAACAATTAATAGACTGGATGGAGGCGGATAAAGTTGCAGGACCACTTCTGC
GCTCGGCCCTTCCGGCTGGCTGGTTTATTGCTGATAAATCTGGAGCCGGTGAGCGTGGGTCTCGCGGTAT
CATTGCAGCACTGGGGCCAGATGGTAAGCCCTCCCGTATCGTAGTTATCTACACGACGGGGAGTCAGGCA
ACTATGGATGAACGAAATAGACAGATCGCTGAGATAGGTGCCTCACTGATTAAGCATTGGTAACTGTCAG
ACCAAGTTTACTCATATATACTTTAGATTGATTTAAAACTTCATTTTTAATTTAAAAGGATCTAGGTGAA
GATCCTTTTTGATAATCTCATGACCAAAATCCCTTAACGTGAGTTTTCGTTCCACTGAGCGTCAGACCCC
GTAGAAAAGATCAAAGGATCTTCTTGAGATCCTTTTTTTCTGCGCGTAATCTGCTGCTTGCAAACAAAAA
AACCACCGCTACCAGCGGTGGTTTGTTTGCCGGATCAAGAGCTACCAACTCTTTTTCCGAAGGTAACTGG
CTTCAGCAGAGCGCAGATACCAAATACTGTTCTTCTAGTGTAGCCGTAGTTAGGCCACCACTTCAAGAAC
TCTGTAGCACCGCCTACATACCTCGCTCTGCTAATCCTGTTACCAGTGGCTGCTGCCAGTGGCGATAAGT
CGTGTCTTACCGGGTTGGACTCAAGACGATAGTTACCGGATAAGGCGCAGCGGTCGGGCTGAACGGGGGG
TTCGTGCACACAGCCCAGCTTGGAGCGAACGACCTACACCGAACTGAGATACCTACAGCGTGAGCTATGA
GAAAGCGCCACGCTTCCCGAAGGGAGAAAGGCGGACAGGTATCCGGTAAGCGGCAGGGTCGGAACAGGAG
AGCGCACGAGGGAGCTTCCAGGGGGAAACGCCTGGTATCTTTATAGTCCTGTCGGGTTTCGCCACCTCTG
ACTTGAGCGTCGATTTTTGTGATGCTCGTCAGGGGGGCGGAGCCTATGGAAAAACGCCAGCAACGCGGCC
TTTTTACGGTTCCTGGCCTTTTGCTGGCCTTTTGCTCACATGTTCTTTCCTGCGTTATCCCCTGATTCTG
TGGATAACCGTATTACCGCCTTTGAGTGAGCTGATACCGCTCGCCGCAGCCGAACGACCGAGCGCAGCGA
GTCAGTGAGCGAGGAAGCGGAAGA
